>Addgene plasmid #72619 | pDECKO_GFP | depositor full sequence | sequence record 132752 | pDECKO_GFP sequence 8647 bps
CCCGGGTGCAAAGATGGATAAAGTTTTAAACAGAGAGGAATCTTTGCAGCTAATGGACCTTCTAGGTCTT
GAAAGGAGTGGGAATTGGCTCCGGTGCCCGTCAGTGGGCAGAGCGCACATCGCCCACAGTCCCCGAGAAG
TTGGGGGGAGGGGTCGGCAATTGATCCGGTGCCTAGAGAAGGTGGCGCGGGGTAAACTGGGAAAGTGATG
TCGTGTACTGGCTCCGCCTTTTTCCCGAGGGTGGGGGAGAACCGTATATAAGTGCAGTAGTCGCCGTGAA
CGTTCTTTTTCGCAACGGGTTTGCCGCCAGAACACAGGTAAGTGCCGTGTGTGGTTCCCGCGGGCCTGGC
CTCTTTACGGGTTATGGCCCTTGCGTGCCTTGAATTACTTCCACTGGCTGCAGTACGTGATTCTTGATCC
CGAGCTTCGGGTTGGAAGTGGGTGGGAGAGTTCGAGGCCTTGCGCTTAAGGAGCCCCTTCGCCTCGTGCT
TGAGTTGAGGCCTGGCCTGGGCGCTGGGGCCGCCGCGTGCGAATCTGGTGGCACCTTCGCGCCTGTCTCG
CTGCTTTCGATAAGTCTCTAGCCATTTAAAATTTTTGATGACCTGCTGCGACGCTTTTTTTCTGGCAAGA
TAGTCTTGTAAATGCGGGCCAAGATCTGCACACTGGTATTTCGGTTTTTGGGGCCGCGGGCGGCGACGGG
GCCCGTGCGTCCCAGCGCACATGTTCGGCGAGGCGGGGCCTGCGAGCGCGGCCACCGAGAATCGGACGGG
GGTAGTCTCAAGCTGGCCGGCCTGCTCTGGTGCCTGGCCTCGCGCCGCCGTGTATCGCCCCGCCCTGGGC
GGCAAGGCTGGCCCGGTCGGCACCAGTTGCGTGAGCGGAAAGATGGCCGCTTCCCGGCCCTGCTGCAGGG
AGCTCAAAATGGAGGACGCGGCGCTCGGGAGAGCGGGCGGGTGAGTCACCCACACAAAGGAAAAGGGCCT
TTCCGTCCTCAGCCGTCGCTTCATGTGACTCCACGGAGTACCGGGCGCCGTCCAGGCACCTCGATTAGTT
CTCGAGCTTTTGGAGTACGTCGTCTTTAGGTTGGGGGGAGGGGTTTTATGCGATGGAGTTTCCCCACACT
GAGTGGGTGGAGACTGAAGTTAGGCCAGCTTGGCACTTGATGTAATTCTCCTTGGAATTTGCCCTTTTTG
AGTTTGGATCTTGGTTCATTCTCAAGCCTCAGACAGTGGTTCAAAGTTTTTTTCTTCCATTTCAGGTGTC
GTGACGTACGGCCACCATGACCGAGTACAAGCCCACGGTGCGCCTCGCCACCCGCGACGACGTCCCCAGG
GCCGTACGCACCCTCGCCGCCGCGTTCGCCGACTACCCCGCCACGCGCCACACCGTCGATCCGGACCGCC
ACATCGAGCGGGTCACCGAGCTGCAAGAACTCTTCCTCACGCGCGTCGGGCTCGACATCGGCAAGGTGTG
GGTCGCGGACGACGGCGCCGCCGTGGCGGTCTGGACCACGCCGGAGAGCGTCGAAGCGGGGGCGGTGTTC
GCCGAGATCGGCCCGCGCATGGCCGAGTTGAGCGGTTCCCGGCTGGCCGCGCAGCAACAGATGGAAGGCC
TCCTGGCGCCGCACCGGCCCAAGGAGCCCGCGTGGTTCCTGGCCACCGTCGGAGTCTCGCCCGACCACCA
GGGCAAGGGTCTGGGCAGCGCCGTCGTGCTCCCCGGAGTGGAGGCGGCCGAGCGCGCCGGGGTGCCCGCC
TTCCTGGAGACCTCCGCGCCCCGCAACCTCCCCTTCTACGAGCGGCTCGGCTTCACCGTCACCGCCGACG
TCGAGGTGCCCGAAGGACCGCGCACCTGGTGCATGACCCGCAAGCCCGGTGCCTGAACGCGTTAAGTCGA
CAATCAACCTCTGGATTACAAAATTTGTGAAAGATTGACTGGTATTCTTAACTATGTTGCTCCTTTTACG
CTATGTGGATACGCTGCTTTAATGCCTTTGTATCATGCTATTGCTTCCCGTATGGCTTTCATTTTCTCCT
CCTTGTATAAATCCTGGTTGCTGTCTCTTTATGAGGAGTTGTGGCCCGTTGTCAGGCAACGTGGCGTGGT
GTGCACTGTGTTTGCTGACGCAACCCCCACTGGTTGGGGCATTGCCACCACCTGTCAGCTCCTTTCCGGG
ACTTTCGCTTTCCCCCTCCCTATTGCCACGGCGGAACTCATCGCCGCCTGCCTTGCCCGCTGCTGGACAG
GGGCTCGGCTGTTGGGCACTGACAATTCCGTGGTGTTGTCGGGGAAATCATCGTCCTTTCCTTGGCTGCT
CGCCTGTGTTGCCACCTGGATTCTGCGCGGGACGTCCTTCTGCTACGTCCCTTCGGCCCTCAATCCAGCG
GACCTTCCTTCCCGCGGCCTGCTGCCGGCTCTGCGGCCTCTTCCGCGTCTTCGCCTTCGCCCTCAGACGA
GTCGGATCTCCCTTTGGGCCGCCTCCCCGCGTCGACTTTAAGACCAATGACTTACAAGGCAGCTGTAGAT
CTTAGCCACTTTTTAAAAGAAAAGGGGGGACTGGAAGGGCTAATTCACTCCCAACGAAGACAAGATCTGC
TTTTTGCTTGTACTGGGTCTCTCTGGTTAGACCAGATCTGAGCCTGGGAGCTCTCTGGCTAACTAGGGAA
CCCACTGCTTAAGCCTCAATAAAGCTTGCCTTGAGTGCTTCAAGTAGTGTGTGCCCGTCTGTTGTGTGAC
TCTGGTAACTAGAGATCCCTCAGACCCTTTTAGTCAGTGTGGAAAATCTCTAGCAGTACGTATAGTAGTT
CATGTCATCTTATTATTCAGTATTTATAACTTGCAAAGAAATGAATATCAGAGAGTGAGAGGAACTTGTT
TATTGCAGCTTATAATGGTTACAAATAAAGCAATAGCATCACAAATTTCACAAATAAAGCATTTTTTTCA
CTGCATTCTAGTTGTGGTTTGTCCAAACTCATCAATGTATCTTATCATGTCTGGCTCTAGCTATCCCGCC
CCTAACTCCGCCCATCCCGCCCCTAACTCCGCCCAGTTCCGCCCATTCTCCGCCCCATGGCTGACTAATT
TTTTTTATTTATGCAGAGGCCGAGGCCGCCTCGGCCTCTGAGCTATTCCAGAAGTAGTGAGGAGGCTTTT
TTGGAGGCCTAGGGACGTACCCAATTCGCCCTATAGTGAGTCGTATTACGCGCGCTCACTGGCCGTCGTT
TTACAACGTCGTGACTGGGAAAACCCTGGCGTTACCCAACTTAATCGCCTTGCAGCACATCCCCCTTTCG
CCAGCTGGCGTAATAGCGAAGAGGCCCGCACCGATCGCCCTTCCCAACAGTTGCGCAGCCTGAATGGCGA
ATGGG
[124 nt withheld, positions 3366-3489]
C
[91 nt withheld, positions 3491-3581]
A
[49 nt withheld, positions 3583-3631]
CCTTTGACGTTGGAGTCCACGTTCTTT
[37 nt withheld, positions 3659-3695]
ACCCTATCTCGGTCTATTCTTTTGATTTATAAGGGATTTTGCCGATTTCGGCCTATTGGTTAAAAAATGA
GCTGATTTAACAAAAATTTAACGCGAATTTTAACAAAATATTAACGCTTACAATTTAGGTGGCACTTTTC
GGGGAAATGTGCGCGGAACCCCTATTTGTTTATTTTTCTAAATACATTCAAATATGTATCCGCTCATGAG
ACAATAACCCTGATAAATGCTTCAATAATATTGAAAAAGGAAGAGTATGAGTATTCAACATTTCCGTGTC
GCCCTTATTCCCTTTTTTGCGGCATTTTGCCTTCCTGTTTTTGCTCACCCAGAAACGCTGGTGAAAGTAA
AAGATGCTGAAGATCAGTTGGGTGCACGAGTGGGTTACATCGAACTGGATCTCAACAGCGGTAAGATCCT
TGAGAGTTTTCGCCCCGAAGAACGTTTTCCAATGATGAGCACTTTTAAAGTTCTGCTATGTGGCGCGGTA
TTATCCCGTATTGACGCCGGGCAAGAGCAACTCGGTCGCCGCATACACTATTCTCAGAATGACTTGGTTG
AGTACTCACCAGTCACAGAAAAGCATCTTACGGATGGCATGACAGTAAGAGAATTATGCAGTGCTGCCAT
AACCATGAGTGATAACACTGCGGCCAACTTACTTCTGACAACGATCGGAGGACCGAAGGAGCTAACCGCT
TTTTTGCACAACATGGGGGATCATGTAACTCGCCTTGATCGTTGGGAACCGGAGCTGAATGAAGCCATAC
CAAACGACGAGCGTGACACCACGATGCCTGTAGCAATGGCAACAACGTTGCGCAAACTATTAACTGGCGA
ACTACTTACTCTAGCTTCCCGGCAACAATTAATAGACTGGATGGAGGCGGATAAAGTTGCAGGACCACTT
CTGCGCTCGGCCCTTCCGGCTGGCTGGTTTATTGCTGATAAATCTGGAGCCGGTGAGCGTGGGTCTCGCG
GTATCATTGCAGCACTGGGGCCAGATGGTAAGCCCTCCCGTATCGTAGTTATCTACACGACGGGGAGTCA
GGCAACTATGGATGAACGAAATAGACAGATCGCTGAGATAGGTGCCTCACTGATTAAGCATTGGTAACTG
TCAGACCAAGTTTACTCATATATACTTTAGATTGATTTAAAACTTCATTTTTAATTTAAAAGGATCTAGG
TGAAGATCCTTTTTGATAATCTCATGACCAAAATCCCTTAACGTGAGTTTTCGTTCCACTGAGCGTCAGA
CCCCGTAGAAAAGATCAAAGGATCTTCTTGAGATCCTTTTTTTCTGCGCGTAATCTGCTGCTTGCAAACA
AAAAAACCACCGCTACCAGCGGTGGTTTGTTTGCCGGATCAAGAGCTACCAACTCTTTTTCCGAAGGTAA
CTGGCTTCAGCAGAGCGCAGATACCAAATACTGTTCTTCTAGTGTAGCCGTAGTTAGGCCACCACTTCAA
GAACTCTGTAGCACCGCCTACATACCTCGCTCTGCTAATCCTGTTACCAGTGGCTGCTGCCAGTGGCGAT
AAGTCGTGTCTTACCGGGTTGGACTCAAGACGATAGTTACCGGATAAGGCGCAGCGGTCGGGCTGAACGG
GGGGTTCGTGCACACAGCCCAGCTTGGAGCGAACGACCTACACCGAACTGAGATACCTACAGCGTGAGCT
ATGAGAAAGCGCCACGCTTCCCGAAGGGAGAAAGGCGGACAGGTATCCGGTAAGCGGCAGGGTCGGAACA
GGAGAGCGCACGAGGGAGCTTCCAGGGGGAAACGCCTGGTATCTTTATAGTCCTGTCGGGTTTCGCCACC
TCTGACTTGAGCGTCGATTTTTGTGATGCTCGTCAGGGGGGCGGAGCCTATGGAAAAACGCCAGCAACGC
GGCCTTTTTACGGTTCCTGGCCTTTTGCTGGCCTTTTGCTCACATGTTCTTTCCTGCGTTATCCCCTGAT
TCTGTGGATAACCGTATTACCGCCTTTGAGTGAGCTGATACCGCTCGCCGCAGCCGAACGACCGAGCGCA
GCGAGTCAGTGAGCGAGGAAGCGGAAGAGCGCCCAATACGCAAACCGCCTCTCCCCGCGCGTTGGCCGAT
TCATTAATGCAGCTGGCACGACAGGTTTCCCGACTGGAAAGCGGGCAGTGAGCGCAACGCAATTAATGTG
AGTTAGCTCACTCATTAGGCACCCCAGGCTTTACACTTTATGCTTCCGGCTCGTATGTTGTGTGGAATTG
TGAGCGGATAACAATTTCACACAGGAAACAGCTATGACCATGATTACGCCAAGCGCGCAATTAACCCTCA
CTAAAGGGAACAAAAGCTGGAGCTGCAAGCTTAATGTAGTCTTATGCAATACTCTTGTAGTCTTGCAACA
TGGTAACGATGAGTTAGCAACATGCCTTACAAGGAGAGAAAAAGCACCGTGCATGCCGATTGGTGGAAGT
AAGGTGGTACGATCGTGCCTTATTAGGAAGGCAACAGACGGGTCTGACATGGATTGGACGAACCACTGAA
TTGCCGCATTGCAGAGATATTGTATTTAAGTGCCTAGCTCGATACATAAACGGGTCTCTCTGGTTAGACC
AGATCTGAGCCTGGGAGCTCTCTGGCTAACTAGGGAACCCACTGCTTAAGCCTCAATAAAGCTTGCCTTG
AGTGCTTCAAGTAGTGTGTGCCCGTCTGTTGTGTGACTCTGGTAACTAGAGATCCCTCAGACCCTTTTAG
TCAGTGTGGAAAATCTCTAGCAGTGGCGCCCGAACAGGGACTTGAAAGCGAAAGGGAAACCAGAGGAGCT
CTCTCGACGCAGGACTCGGCTTGCTGAAGCGCGCACGGCAAGAGGCGAGGGGCGGCGACTGGTGAGTACG
CCAAAAATTTTGACTAGCGGAGGCTAGAAGGAGAGAGATGGGTGCGAGAGCGTCAGTATTAAGCGGGGGA
GAATTAGATCGCGATGGGAAAAAATTCGGTTAAGGCCAGGGGGAAAGAAAAAATATAAATTAAAACATAT
AGTATGGGCAAGCAGGGAGCTAGAACGATTCGCAGTTAATCCTGGCCTGTTAGAAACATCAGAAGGCTGT
AGACAAATACTGGGACAGCTACAACCATCCCTTCAGACAGGATCAGAAGAACTTAGATCATTATATAATA
CAGTAGCAACCCTCTATTGTGTGCATCAAAGGATAGAGATAAAAGACACCAAGGAAGCTTTAGACAAGAT
AGAGGAAGAGCAAAACAAAAGTAAGACCACCGCACAGCAAGCGGCCGCTGATCTTCAGACCTGGAGGAGG
AGATATGAGGGACAATTGGAGAAGTGAATTATATAAATATAAAGTAGTAAAAATTGAACCATTAGGAGTA
GCACCCACCAAGGCAAAGAGAAGAGTGGTGCAGAGAGAAAAAAGAGCAGTGGGAATAGGAGCTTTGTTCC
TTGGGTTCTTGGGAGCAGCAGGAAGCACTATGGGCGCAGCGTCAATGACGCTGACGGTACAGGCCAGACA
ATTATTGTCTGGTATAGTGCAGCAGCAGAACAATTTGCTGAGGGCTATTGAGGCGCAACAGCATCTGTTG
CAACTCACAGTCTGGGGCATCAAGCAGCTCCAGGCAAGAATCCTGGCTGTGGAAAGATACCTAAAGGATC
AACAGCTCCTGGGGATTTGGGGTTGCTCTGGAAAACTCATTTGCACCACTGCTGTGCCTTGGAATGCTAG
TTGGAGTAATAAATCTCTGGAACAGATTTGGAATCACACGACCTGGATGGAGTGGGACAGAGAAATTAAC
AATTACACAAGCTTAATACACTCCTTAATTGAAGAATCGCAAAACCAGCAAGAAAAGAATGAACAAGAAT
TATTGGAATTAGATAAATGGGCAAGTTTGTGGAATTGGTTTAACATAACAAATTGGCTGTGGTATATAAA
ATTATTCATAATGATAGTAGGAGGCTTGGTAGGTTTAAGAATAGTTTTTGCTGTACTTTCTATAGTGAAT
AGAGTTAGGCAGGGATATTCACCATTATCGTTTCAGACCCACCTCCCAACCCCGAGGGGACCCAGAGAGG
GCCTATTTCCCATGATTCCTTCATATTTGCATATACGATACAAGGCTGTTAGAGAGATAATTAGAATTAA
TTTGACTGTAAACACAAAGATATTAGTACAAAATACGTGACGTAGAAAGTAATAATTTCTTGGGTAGTTT
GCAGTTTTAAAATTATGTTTTAAAATGGACTATCATATGCTTACCGTAACTTGAAAGTATTTCGATTTCT
TGGCTTTATACATCTTGTGGAAAGGACGAAACACCGGAGCTGGACGGCGACGTAAAGTTTTAGAGCTAGA
AATAGCAAGTTAAAATAAGGCTAGTCCGTTATCAACTTGAAAAAGTGGCACCGAGTCGGTGCTTTTTTGA
ACGCTGACGTCATCAACCCGCTCCAAGGAATCGCGGGCCCAGTGTCACTAGGCGGGAACACCCAGCGCGC
GTGCGCCCTGGCAGGAAGATGGCTGTGAGGGACAGGGGAGTGGCGCCCTGCAATATTTGCATGTCGCTAT
GTGTTCTGGGAAATCACCATAAACGTGAAATGTCTTTGGATTTGGGAGTCTTATAAGTTCTGTATGAGAC
CACTCTTTCCCCAGAACACCCCCATCGGCGAGTTTTAGAGCTAGAAATAGCAAGTTAAAATAAGGCTAGT
CCGTTATCAACTTGAAAAAGTGGCACCGAGTCGGTGCTTTTTTAAGCTTGGCGTAACTAGATCTTGAGAC
AAATGGCAGTATTCATCCACAATTTTAAAAGAAAAGGGGGGATTGGGGGGTACAGTGCAGGGGAAAGAAT
AGTAGACATAATAGCAACAGACATACAAACTAAAGAATTACAAAAACAAATTACAAAAATTCAAAATTTT
CGGGTTTATTACAGGGACAGCAGAGATCCACTTTGGCGCCGGCTCGAGGGGG
Features (pLannotate 1.2.2; 34 found; start..end, strand, type, name):
     14..80      +  CDS            small t antigen (fragment): SV40 (simian virus 40) small t antigen
    106..317     +  promoter       EF-1α core promoter: core promoter for human elongation factor EF-1α
    318..426     +  intron         EF-1α intron A (fragment): intron upstream of the start codon of human EF-1α
   1052..1255    +  intron         EF-1α intron A: truncated intron upstream of the start codon of human EF-1α
   1277..1876    +  CDS            PuroR (fragment): puromycin N-acetyltransferase; pac from Streptomyces; confers resistance to puromycin
   1892..2480    +  misc_feature   WPRE: woodchuck hepatitis virus posttranscriptional regulatory element
   2531..2550    +  misc_feature   cPPT/CTS (fragment): central polypurine tract and central termination sequence of HIV-1
   2552..2785    +  LTR            3' LTR (ΔU3): self-inactivating 3' long terminal repeat (LTR) from HIV-1
   2863..2984    +  polyA_signal   SV40 poly(A) signal: SV40 polyadenylation signal
   3024..3159    +  rep_origin     SV40 ori: SV40 origin of replication
   3180..3198    -  promoter       T7 promoter: promoter for bacteriophage T7 RNA polymerase
   3206..3361    +  CDS            lacZα (fragment): LacZα fragment of β-galactosidase; lacZ fragment
   3366..3794    +  rep_origin     f1 ori (sequence partly withheld): f1 bacteriophage origin of replication; arrow indicates direction of (+) strand synthesis
   3847..3951    +  promoter       AmpR promoter: bla
   3952..4812    +  CDS            AmpR: β-lactamase; bla; confers resistance to ampicillin, carbenicillin, and related antibiotics
   4983..5571    +  rep_origin     ori: high-copy-number ColE1/pMB1/pBR322/pUC origin of replication
   5754..5846    +  CDS            lacI (fragment): lac repressor; lacI; The lac repressor binds to the lac operator to inhibit transcription in E. coli. This inhibition can be relieved by adding lactose or isopropyl-β-D-thiogalactopyranoside (IPTG).
   5859..5880    +  protein_bind   CAP binding site: CAP binding activates transcription in the presence of cAMP. E. coli catabolite activator protein
   5895..5925    +  promoter       lac promoter: promoter for the E. coli lac operon
   5933..5949    +  protein_bind   lac operator: The lac repressor binds to the lac operator to inhibit transcription in E. coli. This inhibition can be relieved by adding lactose or isopropyl-β-D-thiogalactopyranoside (IPTG). lac repressor encoded by lacI
   5994..6012    +  promoter       T3 promoter: promoter for bacteriophage T3 RNA polymerase
   6040..6266    +  promoter       RSV promoter: Rous sarcoma virus enhancer/promoter
   6267..6447    +  LTR            5' LTR (truncated): truncated 5' long terminal repeat (LTR) from HIV-1
   6494..6619    +  misc_feature   HIV-1 Ψ: packaging signal of human immunodeficiency virus type 1
   6603..6966    +  CDS            HIV-1 gag (fragment): gag protein from human immunodeficiency virus 1; gag
   7112..7345    +  misc_feature   RRE: The Rev response element (RRE) of HIV-1 allows for Rev-dependent mRNA export from the nucleus to the cytoplasm.
   7722..7748    +  CDS            Rev (fragment): human immunodeficiency virus 1 (HIV-1) Rev protein; rev; enhances nuclear export of unspliced and incompletely spliced viral mRNAs
   7752..7992    +  promoter       U6 promoter: RNA polymerase III promoter for human U6 snRNA
   8002..8021    +  CDS            VN155(I152L) (fragment): improved N-terminal fragment of mVenus for use in bimolecular fluorescence complementation (BiFC) (Kodama and Hu, 2010)
   8022..8097    +  misc_RNA       gRNA scaffold: guide RNA scaffold for the Streptococcus pyogenes CRISPR/Cas9 system
   8104..8318    +  promoter       H1 promoter: human H1 RNA promoter
   8327..8346    +  CDS            VC155 (fragment): C-terminal fragment of mVenus for use in bimolecular fluorescence complementation (BiFC) (Kodama and Hu, 2010)
   8347..8422    +  misc_RNA       gRNA scaffold: guide RNA scaffold for the Streptococcus pyogenes CRISPR/Cas9 system
   8478..8595    +  misc_feature   cPPT/CTS: central polypurine tract and central termination sequence of HIV-1
