[The description below was written by a language model from this plasmid's Addgene catalogue record and pLannotate feature annotations shown in this document.]
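Description:
pDECKO_GFP is a third-generation-style, self-inactivating lentiviral plasmid built on the Lenti-guide puro backbone (catalogued as a mammalian expression vector) that expresses two CRISPR guide RNAs against GFP from a single construct. It is propagated in E. coli as a high-copy plasmid through a ColE1/pUC-type origin with ampicillin resistance (AmpR), and it also carries an f1 origin and an SV40 origin. The viral framework consists of an RSV promoter driving a truncated HIV-1 5' LTR, the Ψ packaging signal with a gag fragment, the RRE for Rev-dependent export, a cPPT/CTS, WPRE and a ΔU3 3' LTR. The genomic RNA can therefore be packaged when helper functions are supplied in trans, and the integrated provirus lacks LTR promoter activity.

The payload is a tandem dual-guide cassette assembled by Gibson cloning. A human U6 promoter drives the first GFP-targeting spacer fused to an S. pyogenes Cas9 gRNA scaffold. This is followed directly by a human H1 promoter driving the second spacer with its own scaffold. The two 20-nt features that the automated annotation labels as mVenus BiFC fragments sit exactly at the spacer positions. They are best read as the GFP-directed guide sequences matching related fluorescent protein coding sequence, not as expressed protein fragments. Downstream, an EF-1α promoter with intron sequence drives puromycin N-acetyltransferase for selection of transduced cells. No Cas9 is annotated, so the nuclease must be provided separately. The plasmid belongs to the DECKO system for paired-guide deletion of genomic elements, and its two guides cut within a GFP target. The record does not say whether it is meant as a control or test construct for that system.
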