Addgene plasmid #72619: pDECKO_GFP
Purpose: Expresses two gRNAs targeting GFP
Depositing lab: Roderic Guigo & Rory Johnson. Depositing organization: Centre for Genomic Regulation (CRG). Publication: DECKO: Single-oligo, dual-CRISPR deletion of genomic elements including long non-coding RNAs. Aparicio-Prat E, Arnan C, Sala I, Bosch N, Guigo R, Johnson R. BMC Genomics. 2015 Oct 23;16(1):846. doi: 10.1186/s12864-015-2086-z. PubMed 26493208.
Backbone
  Vector backbone: Lenti-guide puro
  Backbone size w/o insert (bp): 8600
  Vector type: Mammalian Expression
  Selectable markers: Puromycin
Growth in bacteria
  Bacterial resistance: Ampicillin, 100 μg/mL
  Growth temperature: 37°C
  Growth strain: DH5alpha
  Copy number: High Copy
Gene/Insert
  Gene/Insert name: gRNAs toward GFP
  gRNA/shRNA sequence: gRNA1: GAGCTGGACGGCGACGTAAA; gRNA2: CAGAACACCCCCATCGGCGA
  Species: Synthetic
  Promoter: U6 (gRNA1) and H1 (gRNA2)
  Cloning method: Gibson Cloning
  Sequencing primers: 5′ hU6-F (5'-GAGGGCCTATTTCCCATGATT-3'); 3′ hGata4-rev (5'-ATTGTGGATGAATACTGCC-3')
Terms and licenses: Academic/Nonprofit Terms; Industry Terms: Not Available to Industry
How to cite: pDECKO_GFP was a gift from Roderic Guigo & Rory Johnson (Addgene plasmid # 72619 ; http://n2t.net/addgene:72619 ; RRID:Addgene_72619)
