>Addgene plasmid #72619 | pDECKO_GFP | addgene partial sequence | sequence record 134282 | LKO1_5 5'-GACTATCATATGCTTACCGT-3'
AGGACGAAACACCGGAGCTGGACGGCGACGTAAAGTTTTAGAGCTAGAAATAGCAAGTTAAAATAAGGCT
AGTCCGTTATCAACTTGAAAAAGTGGCACCGAGTCGGTGCTTTTTTGAACGCTGACGTCATCAACCCGCT
CCAAGGAATCGCGGGCCCAGTGTCACTAGGCGGGAACACCCAGCGCGCGTGCGCCCTGGCAGGAAGATGG
CTGTGAGGGACAGGGGAGTGGCGCCCTGCAATATTTGCATGTCGCTATGTGTTCTGGGAAATCACCATAA
ACGTGAAATGTCTTTGGATTTGGGAGTCTTATAAGTTCTGTATGAGACCACTCTTTCCCCAGAACACCCC
CATCGGCGAGTTTTAGAGCTAGAAATAGCAAGTTAAAATAAGGCTAGTCCGTTATCAACTTGAAAAAGTG
GCACCGAGTCGGTGCTTTTTTAAGCTTGGCGTAACTAGATCTTGAGACAAATGGCAGTATTCATCCACAA
TTTTAAAAGAAAAGGGGGGATTGGGGGGTACAGTGCAGGGGAAAGAATAGTAGACATAATAGCAACAGAC
ATACAAACTAAAGAATTACAAAAACAAATTACAAAAATTCAAAATTTTCGGGTTTATTACAGGGACAGCA
GAGATCCACTTTGGCGCCGGCTCGAGGGGGCCCGGGTGCAAAGATGGATAAAGTTTTAAACAGAGAGGAA
TCTTTGCAGCTAATGGACCTTCTAGGTCTTGAAAGGAGTGGGAATTGGCTCCGGTGCCCGTCAGTGGGCA
GAGCGCACATCGCCCACAGTCCCCGAGAAGTTGGGGGGAGGGGTCGGCAATTGATCCGGTGCCTAGAG
