>Addgene plasmid #72619 | pDECKO_GFP | addgene partial sequence | sequence record 134283 | EF1a-R 5'-CACGGCGACTACTGCACTTA-3'
AGCCAGTACACGACATCACTTTCCCAGTTTACCCCGCGCCACCTTCTCTAGGCACCGGATCAATTGCCGA
CCCCTCCCCCCAACTTCTCGGGGACTGTGGGCGATGTGCGCTCTGCCCACTGACGGGCACCGGAGCCAAT
TCCCACTCCTTTCAAGACCTAGAAGGTCCATTAGCTGCAAAGATTCCTCTCTGTTTAAAACTTTATCCAT
CTTTGCACCCGGGCCCCCTCGAGCCGGCGCCAAAGTGGATCTCTGCTGTCCCTGTAATAAACCCGAAAAT
TTTGAATTTTTGTAATTTGTTTTTGTAATTCTTTAGTTTGTATGTCTGTTGCTATTATGTCTACTATTCT
TTCCCCTGCACTGTACCCCCCAATCCCCCCTTTTCTTTTAAAATTGTGGATGAATACTGCCATTTGTCTC
AAGATCTAGTTACGCCAAGCTTAAAAAAGCACCGACTCGGTGCCACTTTTTCAAGTTGATAACGGACTAG
CCTTATTTTAACTTGCTATTTCTAGCTCTAAAACTCGCCGATGGGGGTGTTCTGGGGAAAGAGTGGTCTC
ATACAGAACTTATAAGACTCCCAAATCCAAAGACATTTCACGTTTATGGTGATTTCCCAGAACACATAGC
GACATGCAAATATTGCAGGGCGCCACTCCCCTGTCCCTCACAGCCATCTTCCTGCCAGGGCGCACGCGCG
CTGGGTGTTCCCGCCTAGTGACACTGGGCCCGCGATTCCTTGGAGCGGGTTGATGACGTCAGCGTTCAAA
AAAGCACCGACTCGGTGCCACTTTTTCAAGTTGATAACGGACTAGCCTTATTTTAACTTGCTATTTCTAG
CTCTAAA
